>Addgene plasmid #90132 | pMEtmem88aP1gfp | depositor full sequence | sequence record 174718 | pMEtmem88aP1gfp sequence 3989 bps
CTTTCCTGCGTTATCCCCTGATTCTGTGGATAACCGTATTACCGCCTTTGAGTGAGCTGATACCGCTCGC
CGCAGCCGAACGACCGAGCGCAGCGAGTCAGTGAGCGAGGAAGCGGAAGAGCGCCCAATACGCAAACCGC
CTCTCCCCGCGCGTTGGCCGATTCATTAATGCAGCTGGCACGACAGGTTTCCCGACTGGAAAGCGGGCAG
TGAGCGCAACGCAATTAATACGCGTACCGCTAGCCAGGAAGAGTTTGTAGAAACGCAAAAAGGCCATCCG
TCAGGATGGCCTTCTGCTTAGTTTGATGCCTGGCAGTTTATGGCGGGCGTCCTGCCCGCCACCCTCCGGG
CCGTTGCTTCACAACGTTCAAATCCGCTCCCGGCGGATTTGTCCTACTCAGGAGAGCGTTCACCGACAAA
CAACAGATAAAACGAAAGGCCCAGTCTTCCGACTGAGCCTTTCGTTTTATTTGATGCCTGGCAGTTCCCT
ACTCTCGCGTTAACGCTAGCATGGATGTTTTCCCAGTCACGACGTTGTAAAACGACGGCCAGTCTTAAGC
TCGGGCCCCAAATAATGATTTTATTTTGACTGATAGTGACCTGTTCGTTGCAACAAATTGATGAGCAATG
CTTTTTTATAATGCCAACTTTGTACAAAAAAGCAGGCTCGCTAAATTAACAACTTCTTTCCCAACACCTA
AAATATGCACATTTTCCCATGAAATCTTGGCTAAACTACACATTTTGTCAGTTTGTGTGTGTATCTGTAA
CACTTTACAGTAAAGTTGAACATTGTAAAAAGCGATTAGGTTCTGTACTTCAAAATTCAGATTACTTCAT
TTTACTTTAAGAAAAGTGAGTAATAATGTAAGTATATCTGAAATGTATTAGCAATTTCTGAGCAGAAATA
AAACATACTGTGGAGTGTGTAACTCTAAAGTCAGTGCAAGTCATAGATTTTCCTACTGCATGTGCAAAAA
AATAAAAAAGTCTACAACTAAACCCCCAGCAAACCCAACACCCCACATTTCTGAAGGGCTGATCCAGATC
GGGAGGCCAGGAGGAGAAGTGGGAGTGGAGAGATACGAGTGAGTTACTGAGGCAGGACATCTTCGTCAAA
GGAAGAAAAGAGTAGAGCAGGAAAGAAGGAAGAGAACGAGCTGACATAGAAGACTGACGCTCATTGAGCT
CACAGAGCCTGAGGAGATACTACAGGTGGACCTGAAAACTGGATAAAAATCAAGTCAAACTAACTGTAGA
GTAAAGCTATCATCTGCCAGTCTGAGGAATCTGCCCATATTTCATCGCCACCATGGTGAGCAAGGGCGAG
GAGCTGTTCACCGGGGTGGTGCCCATCCTGGTCGAGCTGGACGGCGACGTAAACGGCCACAAGTTCAGCG
TGTCCGGCGAGGGCGAGGGCGATGCCACCTACGGCAAGCTGACCCTGAAGTTCATCTGCACCACCGGCAA
GCTGCCCGTGCCCTGGCCCACCCTCGTGACCACCCTGACCTACGGCGTGCAGTGCTTCAGCCGCTACCCC
GACCACATGAAGCAGCACGACTTCTTCAAGTCCGCCATGCCCGAAGGCTACGTCCAGGAGCGCACCATCT
TCTTCAAGGACGACGGCAACTACAAGACCCGCGCCGAGGTGAAGTTCGAGGGCGACACCCTGGTGAACCG
CATCGAGCTGAAGGGCATCGACTTCAAGGAGGACGGCAACATCCTGGGGCACAAGCTGGAGTACAACTAC
AACAGCCACAACGTCTATATCATGGCCGACAAGCAGAAGAACGGCATCAAGGTGAACTTCAAGATCCGCC
ACAACATCGAGGACGGCAGCGTGCAGCTCGCCGACCACTACCAGCAGAACACCCCCATCGGCGACGGCCC
CGTGCTGCTGCCCGACAACCACTACCTGAGCACCCAGTCCGCCCTGAGCAAAGACCCCAACGAGAAGCGC
GATCACATGGTCCTGCTGGAGTTCGTGACCGCCGCCGGGATCACTCTCGGCATGGACGAGCTGTACAAGT
CCGGACTCAGATCTCGAGCTCAAGCTTCGAATTCTGCAGTCGACGGTACCGCGGGCCCGGGATCCACCGG
ATCTAGATAACTGATACCCAGCTTTCTTGTACAAAGTTGGCATTATAAGAAAGCATTGCTTATCAATTTG
TTGCAACGAACAGGTCACTATCAGTCAAAATAAAATCATTATTTGCCATCCAGCTGATATCCCCTATAGT
GAGTCGTATTACATGGTCATAGCTGTTTCCTGGCAGCTCTGGCCCGTGTCTCAAAATCTCTGATGTTACA
TTGCACAAGATAAAATAATATCATCATGAACAATAAAACTGTCTGCTTACATAAACAGTAATACAAGGGG
TGTTATGAGCCATATTCAACGGGAAACGTCGAGGCCGCGATTAAATTCCAACATGGATGCTGATTTATAT
GGGTATAAATGGGCTCGCGATAATGTCGGGCAATCAGGTGCGACAATCTATCGCTTGTATGGGAAGCCCG
ATGCGCCAGAGTTGTTTCTGAAACATGGCAAAGGTAGCGTTGCCAATGATGTTACAGATGAGATGGTCAG
ACTAAACTGGCTGACGGAATTTATGCCTCTTCCGACCATCAAGCATTTTATCCGTACTCCTGATGATGCA
TGGTTACTCACCACTGCGATCCCCGGAAAAACAGCATTCCAGGTATTAGAAGAATATCCTGATTCAGGTG
AAAATATTGTTGATGCGCTGGCAGTGTTCCTGCGCCGGTTGCATTCGATTCCTGTTTGTAATTGTCCTTT
TAACAGCGATCGCGTATTTCGTCTCGCTCAGGCGCAATCACGAATGAATAACGGTTTGGTTGATGCGAGT
GATTTTGATGACGAGCGTAATGGCTGGCCTGTTGAACAAGTCTGGAAAGAAATGCATAAACTTTTGCCAT
TCTCACCGGATTCAGTCGTCACTCATGGTGATTTCTCACTTGATAACCTTATTTTTGACGAGGGGAAATT
AATAGGTTGTATTGATGTTGGACGAGTCGGAATCGCAGACCGATACCAGGATCTTGCCATCCTATGGAAC
TGCCTCGGTGAGTTTTCTCCTTCATTACAGAAACGGCTTTTTCAAAAATATGGTATTGATAATCCTGATA
TGAATAAATTGCAGTTTCATTTGATGCTCGATGAGTTTTTCTAATCAGAATTGGTTAATTGGTTGTAACA
CTGGCAGAGCATTACGCTGACTTGACGGGACGGCGCAAGCTCATGACCAAAATCCCTTAACGTGAGTTAC
GCGTCGTTCCACTGAGCGTCAGACCCCGTAGAAAAGATCAAAGGATCTTCTTGAGATCCTTTTTTTCTGC
GCGTAATCTGCTGCTTGCAAACAAAAAAACCACCGCTACCAGCGGTGGTTTGTTTGCCGGATCAAGAGCT
ACCAACTCTTTTTCCGAAGGTAACTGGCTTCAGCAGAGCGCAGATACCAAATACTGTTCTTCTAGTGTAG
CCGTAGTTAGGCCACCACTTCAAGAACTCTGTAGCACCGCCTACATACCTCGCTCTGCTAATCCTGTTAC
CAGTGGCTGCTGCCAGTGGCGATAAGTCGTGTCTTACCGGGTTGGACTCAAGACGATAGTTACCGGATAA
GGCGCAGCGGTCGGGCTGAACGGGGGGTTCGTGCACACAGCCCAGCTTGGAGCGAACGACCTACACCGAA
CTGAGATACCTACAGCGTGAGCTATGAGAAAGCGCCACGCTTCCCGAAGGGAGAAAGGCGGACAGGTATC
CGGTAAGCGGCAGGGTCGGAACAGGAGAGCGCACGAGGGAGCTTCCAGGGGGAAACGCCTGGTATCTTTA
TAGTCCTGTCGGGTTTCGCCACCTCTGACTTGAGCGTCGATTTTTGTGATGCTCGTCAGGGGGGCGGAGC
CTATGGAAAAACGCCAGCAACGCGGCCTTTTTACGGTTCCTGGCCTTTTGCTGGCCTTTTGCTCACATG
Features (pLannotate 1.2.2; 11 found; start..end, strand, type, name):
    121..213     +  CDS            lacI (fragment): lac repressor; lacI; The lac repressor binds to the lac operator to inhibit transcription in E. coli. This inhibition can be relieved by adding lactose or isopropyl-β-D-thiogalactopyranoside (IPTG).
    268..295     -  terminator     rrnB T2 terminator: transcription terminator T2 from the E. coli rrnB gene
    427..470     +  terminator     rrnB T1 terminator: Escherichia coli rrnB; transcription terminator T1 from the E. coli rrnB gene
    517..553     -  CDS            lacZα (fragment): LacZα fragment of β-galactosidase; lacZ fragment
    569..668     +  protein_bind   attL1: mutant version of attL; recombination site for the Gateway® LR reaction LR Clonase™
   1313..2029    +  CDS            EGFP: EGFP is a basic (constitutively fluorescent) green fluorescent protein published in 1996, derived from Aequorea victoria. It is reported to be a rapidly-maturing weak dimer with moderate acid sensitivity.
   2030..2095    +  misc_feature   MCS: multiple cloning site
   2116..2215    -  protein_bind   attL2: mutant version of attL; recombination site for the Gateway® LR reaction LR Clonase™
   2233..2251    -  promoter       T7 promoter: promoter for bacteriophage T7 RNA polymerase
   2385..3194    +  CDS            KanR: aminoglycoside phosphotransferase; aph(3')-Ia; confers resistance to kanamycin in bacteria or G418 (Geneticin®) in eukaryotes
   3341..3929    +  rep_origin     ori: high-copy-number ColE1/pMB1/pBR322/pUC origin of replication
