[The description below was written by a language model from this plasmid's Addgene catalogue record and pLannotate feature annotations shown in this document.]
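Description:
pMEtmem88aP1gfp is a Gateway middle-entry clone of about 4 kb built on the pENTReGFP2 backbone. It is propagated in E. coli from a high-copy ColE1/pUC-type origin and selected with kanamycin through an aminoglycoside phosphotransferase (KanR) gene. Although the catalogue lists it as a bacterial expression vector, it functions as a shuttle for recombinational cloning. Its payload lies between attL1 and attL2 sites, which allow the cassette to be transferred into an attR-containing destination vector in an LR Clonase reaction. Upstream of attL1 are the rrnB T1 and T2 terminators typical of pENTR/pDONR-style backbones, which insulate the insert from read-through transcription in bacteria. Short lacI and lacZα fragments and a T7 promoter outside attL2 appear to be backbone remnants.

The insert, assembled by Gibson cloning, is a zebrafish (D. rerio) promoter sequence described as specific for tmem88a, placed so that it drives EGFP. The feature table does not annotate the promoter itself, but an unannotated stretch of roughly 640 bp lies between attL1 and the start of the EGFP coding sequence, which is where this regulatory fragment would be expected. EGFP is followed directly by a small multiple cloning site and then attL2. No polyadenylation signal is annotated within the att-flanked region, so that element would presumably come from the destination vector or another entry clone.

The associated publication concerns identifying developmentally active endothelial enhancers in zebrafish. This suggests the clone serves as a promoter–reporter module for assembling transgenic constructs that test regulatory activity in vivo, though the record does not name a destination vector.
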