Addgene plasmid #90132: pMEtmem88aP1gfp
Purpose: Gateway Mid-entry clone containing promoter sequence specific for tmem88a driving expression of eGFP
Depositing lab: Nathan Lawson. Depositing organization: University of Massachusetts, Worcester. Publication: Robust Identification of Developmentally Active Endothelial Enhancers in Zebrafish Using FANS-Assisted ATAC-Seq. Quillien A, Abdalla M, Yu J, Ou J, Zhu LJ, Lawson ND. Cell Rep. 2017 Jul 18;20(3):709-720. doi: 10.1016/j.celrep.2017.06.070. PubMed 28723572.
Backbone
  Vector backbone: pENTReGFP2
  Vector type: Bacterial Expression
Growth in bacteria
  Bacterial resistance: Kanamycin, 50 μg/mL
  Growth temperature: 37°C
  Growth strain: DH5alpha
  Copy number: High Copy
Gene/Insert
  Gene/Insert name: tmem88aP1Egfp
  Species: D. rerio (zebrafish)
  Entrez Gene: tmem88a (a.k.a. MGC77242, zgc:77242)
  Tag / fusion protein: EGFP (C terminal on insert)
  Cloning method: Gibson Cloning
Terms and licenses: Academic/Nonprofit Terms; Industry Terms: Not Available to Industry
How to cite: pMEtmem88aP1gfp was a gift from Nathan Lawson (Addgene plasmid # 90132 ; http://n2t.net/addgene:90132 ; RRID:Addgene_90132)
